Addgene plasmid #143616: TFORF2783
Purpose: Lentiviral vector for overexpressing transcription factor ORFs with unique 24-bp barcodes. Barcodes facilitate identification of transcription factors in pooled screens.
Depositing lab: Feng Zhang. Depositing organization: Broad Institute. Publication: A transcription factor atlas of directed differentiation. Joung J, Ma S, Tay T, Geiger-Schuller KR, Kirchgatterer PC, Verdine VK, Guo B, Arias-Garcia MA, Allen WE, Singh A, Kuksenko O, Abudayyeh OO, Gootenberg JS, Fu Z, Macrae RK, Buenrostro JD, Regev A, Zhang F. Cell. 2023 Jan 5;186(1):209-229.e26. doi: 10.1016/j.cell.2022.11.026. PubMed 36608654.
Backbone
  Vector backbone: pLX_TRC317
  Backbone manufacturer: Broad Institute Genetic Perturbation Platform
  Backbone size w/o insert (bp): 8264
  Vector type: Mammalian Expression, Lentiviral
  Selectable markers: Puromycin
Growth in bacteria
  Bacterial resistance: Ampicillin, 100 μg/mL
  Growth temperature: 37°C
  Growth strain: NEB Stable
  Copy number: High Copy
Gene/Insert
  Gene/Insert name: GLIS3
  Species: H. sapiens (human)
  Insert size (bp): 2429
  Entrez Gene: GLIS3 (a.k.a. NDH, ZNF515)
  Promoter: EF1a
  Cloning method: Unknown
  Sequencing primers: 5′ GGGTGGAGACTGAAGTTAGGCCAG; 3′ CACATAGCGTAAAAGGAGCAACATAG
Terms and licenses: Academic/Nonprofit Terms; Industry Terms: Not Available to Industry
Depositor comments: XM_005251386,XM_017014361,XM_011517766,NM_152629,ENST00000324333 . The transcription factor ORF portion of this plasmid was synthesized by Genewiz. Please test multiple small colonies in case of plasmid recombination. To make this collection available in a timely manner, a portion of this collection was not fully sequenced by Addgene. If an Addgene verified full plasmid sequence is not available, please contact us prior to placing an order to request the full sequence.
How to cite: TFORF2783 was a gift from Feng Zhang (Addgene plasmid # 143616 ; http://n2t.net/addgene:143616 ; RRID:Addgene_143616)
