[The description below was written by a language model from this plasmid's Addgene catalogue record and pLannotate feature annotations shown in this document.]
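Description:
TFORF2783 is a third-generation-style, self-inactivating lentiviral expression plasmid built on the pLX_TRC317 backbone. It carries the human transcription factor GLIS3 (also known as ZNF515 or NDH) as one member of a barcoded transcription factor ORF collection. In bacteria it is maintained through a high-copy ColE1/pUC-type origin and selected with ampicillin via the bla gene. An f1 origin and remnants of a lac/lacZα cloning region with T7 and T3 promoters are also present in the backbone. The depositor notes that the plasmid can recombine and that several colonies should be checked, a common concern for LTR-containing vectors.

The viral portion begins with an RSV promoter fused to a truncated HIV-1 5' LTR, which drives genomic RNA production in packaging cells. It is followed by the Ψ packaging signal, a gag fragment, the RRE for Rev-dependent export and a cPPT/CTS element, and it ends in a ΔU3 3' LTR that inactivates the LTR promoter after integration. Inside the provirus, an SV40 early promoter drives puromycin N-acetyltransferase for selecting transduced mammalian cells. A separate EF-1α promoter drives constitutive expression of the GLIS3 coding sequence, with a WPRE downstream to enhance transcript stability and expression. The catalogue describes a unique 24-bp barcode associated with each ORF. The feature table does not annotate it, though the recorded insert is slightly longer than the annotated coding sequence. A short U6 promoter fragment lies between the ORF and the WPRE. The construct is intended for overexpressing GLIS3 in mammalian cells, individually or in pooled screens where barcode sequencing identifies which factor each cell received.
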