Features (pLannotate 1.2.2; 31 found; start..end, strand, type, name):
      5..231     +  promoter       RSV promoter: Rous sarcoma virus enhancer/promoter
    232..412     +  LTR            5' LTR (truncated): truncated 5' long terminal repeat (LTR) from HIV-1
    459..584     +  misc_feature   HIV-1 Ψ: packaging signal of human immunodeficiency virus type 1
    568..931     +  CDS            HIV-1 gag (fragment): gag protein from human immunodeficiency virus 1; gag
   1077..1310    +  misc_feature   RRE: The Rev response element (RRE) of HIV-1 allows for Rev-dependent mRNA export from the nucleus to the cytoplasm.
   1687..1713    +  CDS            Rev (fragment): human immunodeficiency virus 1 (HIV-1) Rev protein; rev; enhances nuclear export of unspliced and incompletely spliced viral mRNAs
   1720..1743    +  promoter       SV40 promoter (fragment): SV40 early promoter
   1744..1815    +  promoter       SV40 promoter (fragment): SV40 enhancer and early promoter
   1839..1974    +  rep_origin     SV40 ori: SV40 origin of replication
   2020..2616    +  CDS            PuroR (fragment): puromycin N-acetyltransferase; pac from Streptomyces; confers resistance to puromycin
   2665..2782    +  misc_feature   cPPT/CTS: central polypurine tract and central termination sequence of HIV-1
   2847..2913    +  CDS            small t antigen (fragment): SV40 (simian virus 40) small t antigen
   2920..4098    +  promoter       EF-1α promoter: strong constitutive promoter for human elongation factor EF-1α
   4115..6439    +  CDS            GLIS3: GLIS3_HUMAN - Also known as ZNF515. Experimental evidence at protein level: Swiss-Prot protein existence level 1. Acts as both a repressor and activator of transcription. Binds to the consensus sequence 5'-GACCACCCAC-3' (By similarity). From Homo sapiens (Human).
   6455..6508    +  promoter       U6 promoter (fragment): RNA polymerase III promoter for human U6 snRNA
   6550..7138    +  misc_feature   WPRE: woodchuck hepatitis virus posttranscriptional regulatory element
   7189..7208    +  misc_feature   cPPT/CTS (fragment): central polypurine tract and central termination sequence of HIV-1
   7210..7443    +  LTR            3' LTR (ΔU3): self-inactivating 3' long terminal repeat (LTR) from HIV-1
   7521..7642    +  polyA_signal   SV40 poly(A) signal: SV40 polyadenylation signal
   7682..7817    +  rep_origin     SV40 ori: SV40 origin of replication
   7838..7856    -  promoter       T7 promoter: promoter for bacteriophage T7 RNA polymerase
   7864..8019    +  CDS            lacZα (fragment): LacZα fragment of β-galactosidase; lacZ fragment
   8024..8452    +  rep_origin     f1 ori (sequence partly withheld): f1 bacteriophage origin of replication; arrow indicates direction of (+) strand synthesis
   8505..8609    +  promoter       AmpR promoter: bla
   8610..9470    +  CDS            AmpR: β-lactamase; bla; confers resistance to ampicillin, carbenicillin, and related antibiotics
   9641..10229   +  rep_origin     ori: high-copy-number ColE1/pMB1/pBR322/pUC origin of replication
  10412..10504   +  CDS            lacI (fragment): lac repressor; lacI; The lac repressor binds to the lac operator to inhibit transcription in E. coli. This inhibition can be relieved by adding lactose or isopropyl-β-D-thiogalactopyranoside (IPTG).
  10517..10538   +  protein_bind   CAP binding site: CAP binding activates transcription in the presence of cAMP. E. coli catabolite activator protein
  10553..10583   +  promoter       lac promoter: promoter for the E. coli lac operon
  10587..10609   +  protein_bind   lac operator (fragment): The lac repressor binds to the lac operator to inhibit transcription in E. coli. This inhibition can be relieved by adding lactose or isopropyl-β-D-thiogalactopyranoside (IPTG). lac repressor encoded by lacI
  10652..10670   +  promoter       T3 promoter: promoter for bacteriophage T3 RNA polymerase
>Addgene plasmid #143616 | TFORF2783 | addgene full sequence | sequence record 400500 | Addgene NGS Result
TTAATGTAGTCTTATGCAATACTCTTGTAGTCTTGCAACATGGTAACGATGAGTTAGCAACATGCCTTAC
AAGGAGAGAAAAAGCACCGTGCATGCCGATTGGTGGAAGTAAGGTGGTACGATCGTGCCTTATTAGGAAG
GCAACAGACGGGTCTGACATGGATTGGACGAACCACTGAATTGCCGCATTGCAGAGATATTGTATTTAAG
TGCCTAGCTCGATACATAAACGGGTCTCTCTGGTTAGACCAGATCTGAGCCTGGGAGCTCTCTGGCTAAC
TAGGGAACCCACTGCTTAAGCCTCAATAAAGCTTGCCTTGAGTGCTTCAAGTAGTGTGTGCCCGTCTGTT
GTGTGACTCTGGTAACTAGAGATCCCTCAGACCCTTTTAGTCAGTGTGGAAAATCTCTAGCAGTGGCGCC
CGAACAGGGACTTGAAAGCGAAAGGGAAACCAGAGGAGCTCTCTCGACGCAGGACTCGGCTTGCTGAAGC
GCGCACGGCAAGAGGCGAGGGGCGGCGACTGGTGAGTACGCCAAAAATTTTGACTAGCGGAGGCTAGAAG
GAGAGAGATGGGTGCGAGAGCGTCAGTATTAAGCGGGGGAGAATTAGATCGCGATGGGAAAAAATTCGGT
TAAGGCCAGGGGGAAAGAAAAAATATAAATTAAAACATATAGTATGGGCAAGCAGGGAGCTAGAACGATT
CGCAGTTAATCCTGGCCTGTTAGAAACATCAGAAGGCTGTAGACAAATACTGGGACAGCTACAACCATCC
CTTCAGACAGGATCAGAAGAACTTAGATCATTATATAATACAGTAGCAACCCTCTATTGTGTGCATCAAA
GGATAGAGATAAAAGACACCAAGGAAGCTTTAGACAAGATAGAGGAAGAGCAAAACAAAAGTAAGACCAC
CGCACAGCAAGCGGCCGCTGATCTTCAGACCTGGAGGAGGAGATATGAGGGACAATTGGAGAAGTGAATT
ATATAAATATAAAGTAGTAAAAATTGAACCATTAGGAGTAGCACCCACCAAGGCAAAGAGAAGAGTGGTG
CAGAGAGAAAAAAGAGCAGTGGGAATAGGAGCTTTGTTCCTTGGGTTCTTGGGAGCAGCAGGAAGCACTA
TGGGCGCAGCGTCAATGACGCTGACGGTACAGGCCAGACAATTATTGTCTGGTATAGTGCAGCAGCAGAA
CAATTTGCTGAGGGCTATTGAGGCGCAACAGCATCTGTTGCAACTCACAGTCTGGGGCATCAAGCAGCTC
CAGGCAAGAATCCTGGCTGTGGAAAGATACCTAAAGGATCAACAGCTCCTGGGGATTTGGGGTTGCTCTG
GAAAACTCATTTGCACCACTGCTGTGCCTTGGAATGCTAGTTGGAGTAATAAATCTCTGGAACAGATTTG
GAATCACACGACCTGGATGGAGTGGGACAGAGAAATTAACAATTACACAAGCTTAATACACTCCTTAATT
GAAGAATCGCAAAACCAGCAAGAAAAGAATGAACAAGAATTATTGGAATTAGATAAATGGGCAAGTTTGT
GGAATTGGTTTAACATAACAAATTGGCTGTGGTATATAAAATTATTCATAATGATAGTAGGAGGCTTGGT
AGGTTTAAGAATAGTTTTTGCTGTACTTTCTATAGTGAATAGAGTTAGGCAGGGATATTCACCATTATCG
TTTCAGACCCACCTCCCAACCCCGAGGGGACCCATGCATTGCATCTCAATTAGTCAGCAACCAGGTGTGG
AAAGTCCCCAGGCTCCCCAGCAGGCAGAAGTATGCAAAGCATGCGTCTCAATTAGTCAGCAACCATAGTC
CCGCCCCTAACTCCGCCCATCCCGCCCCTAACTCCGCCCAGTTCCGCCCATTCTCCGCCCCATGGCTGAC
TAATTTTTTTTATTTATGCAGAGGCCGAGGCCGCCTCGGCCTCTGAGCTATTCCAGAAGTAGTGAGGAGG
CTTTTTTGGAGGCCTAGGCTTTTGCAAAAAGCTTTCTAGAGGTACCACCGGAGCTTACCATGACCGAGTA
CAAGCCCACGGTGCGCCTCGCCACCCGCGACGACGTCCCCAGGGCCGTACGCACCCTCGCCGCCGCGTTC
GCCGACTACCCCGCCACGCGCCACACCGTCGATCCGGACCGCCACATCGAGCGGGTCACCGAGCTGCAAG
AACTCTTCCTCACGCGCGTCGGGCTCGACATCGGCAAGGTGTGGGTCGCGGACGACGGCGCCGCCGTGGC
GGTCTGGACCACGCCGGAGAGCGTCGAAGCGGGGGCGGTGTTCGCCGAGATCGGCCCGCGCATGGCCGAG
TTGAGCGGTTCCCGGCTGGCCGCGCAGCAACAGATGGAAGGCCTCCTGGCGCCGCACCGGCCCAAGGAGC
CCGCGTGGTTCCTGGCCACCGTCGGCGTCTCGCCCGACCACCAGGGCAAGGGTCTGGGCAGCGCCGTCGT
GCTCCCCGGAGTGGAGGCGGCCGAGCGCGCCGGGGTGCCCGCCTTCCTGGAGACCTCCGCGCCCCGCAAC
CTCCCCTTCTACGAGCGGCTCGGCTTCACCGTCACCGCCGACGTCGAGGTGCCCGAAGGACCGCGCACCT
GGTGCATGACCCGCAAGCCCGGTGCCAGTTAACGAATTCTAGATCTTGAGACAAATGGCAGTATTCATCC
ACAATTTTAAAAGAAAAGGGGGGATTGGGGGGTACAGTGCAGGGGAAAGAATAGTAGACATAATAGCAAC
AGACATACAAACTAAAGAATTACAAAAACAAATTACAAAAATTCAAAATTTTCGGGTTTATTACAGGGAC
AGCAGAGATCCACTTTGGCGCCGGCTCGAGGCCTGCAGGTGCAAAGATGGATAAAGTTTTAAACAGAGAG
GAATCTTTGCAGCTAATGGACCTTCTAGGTCTTGAAAGGAGTGGGAATTGGCTCCGGTGCCCGTCAGTGG
GCAGAGCGCACATCGCCCACAGTCCCCGAGAAGTTGGGGGGAGGGGTCGGCAATTGAACCGGTGCCTAGA
GAAGGTGGCGCGGGGTAAACTGGGAAAGTGATGTCGTGTACTGGCTCCGCCTTTTTCCCGAGGGTGGGGG
AGAACCGTATATAAGTGCAGTAGTCGCCGTGAACGTTCTTTTTCGCAACGGGTTTGCCGCCAGAACACAG
GTAAGTGCCGTGTGTGGTTCCCGCGGGCCTGGCCTCTTTACGGGTTATGGCCCTTGCGTGCCTTGAATTA
CTTCCACCTGGCTGCAGTACGTGATTCTTGATCCCGAGCTTCGGGTTGGAAGTGGGTGGGAGAGTTCGAG
GCCTTGCGCTTAAGGAGCCCCTTCGCCTCGTGCTTGAGTTGAGGCCTGGCCTGGGCGCTGGGGCCGCCGC
GTGCGAATCTGGTGGCACCTTCGCGCCTGTCTCGCTGCTTTCGATAAGTCTCTAGCCATTTAAAATTTTT
GATGACCTGCTGCGACGCTTTTTTTCTGGCAAGATAGTCTTGTAAATGCGGGCCAAGATCTGCACACTGG
TATTTCGGTTTTTGGGGCCGCGGGCGGCGACGGGGCCCGTGCGTCCCAGCGCACATGTTCGGCGAGGCGG
GGCCTGCGAGCGCGGCCACCGAGAATCGGACGGGGGTAGTCTCAAGCTGGCCGGCCTGCTCTGGTGCCTG
GCCTCGCGCCGCCGTGTATCGCCCCGCCCTGGGCGGCAAGGCTGGCCCGGTCGGCACCAGTTGCGTGAGC
GGAAAGATGGCCGCTTCCCGGCCCTGCTGCAGGGAGCTCAAAATGGAGGACGCGGCGCTCGGGAGAGCGG
GCGGGTGAGTCACCCACACAAAGGAAAAGGGCCTTTCCGTCCTCAGCCGTCGCTTCATGTGACTCCACGG
AGTACCGGGCGCCGTCCAGGCACCTCGATTAGTTCTCGAGCTTTTGGAGTACGTCGTCTTTAGGTTGGGG
GGAGGGGTTTTATGCGATGGAGTTTCCCCACACTGAGTGGGTGGAGACTGAAGTTAGGCCAGCTTGGCAC
TTGATGTAATTCTCCTTGGAATTTGCCCTTTTTGAGTTTGGATCTTGGTTCATTCTCAAGCCTCAGACAG
TGGTTCAAAGTTTTTTTCTTCCATTTCAGGTGTCGTGAGGCTAGCACCGCCACCATGATGGTTCAGCGAC
TGGGACTCATTTCACCTCCAGCAAGCCAGGTCTCTACAGCATGCAACCAGATCAGTCCTAGCTTACAGAG
GGCAATGAATGCAGCCAACCTGAATATACCTCCTTCAGATACCAGGTCCCTTATTTCGCGTGAGTCTTTG
GCGTCCACGACCTTGAGTCTGACGGAAAGTCAGTCGGCCTCAAGCATGAAGCAGGAGTGGTCCCAGGGCT
ACAGGGCCCTCCCTTCGCTCTCCAACCACGGCTCTCAGAATGGCCTTGATCTAGGGGATCTCCTTAGCCT
TCCTCCCGGGACATCCATGTCCAGCAATAGTGTCTCTAACTCATTACCATCCTACCTTTTTGGCACGGAA
AGTAGCCACTCTCCTTACCCTAGTCCTCGGCACTCATCCACCAGGTCCCACTCGGCCCGCTCCAAGAAGA
GAGCGCTGTCCTTGTCCCCGCTGTCCGATGGCATCGGGATAGATTTCAATACCATCATCCGCACGTCGCC
CACGTCCTTGGTGGCCTACATCAACGGGTCGAGGGCTTCGCCGGCCAACCTGTCCCCGCAGCCGGAGGTC
TACGGGCATTTCCTGGGCGTGCGCGGCAGCTGCATTCCCCAGCCGCGCCCGGTGCCCGGCAGCCAGAAGG
GCGTGCTGGTGGCCCCTGGAGGCCTGGCGCTGCCGGCCTACGGCGAGGACGGGGCCCTGGAGCACGAGCG
CATGCAACAGCTGGAGCACGGCGGCCTGCAGCCAGGCCTGGTCAACCACATGGTGGTGCAGCATGGCCTG
CCGGGCCCCGACAGCCAGTCGGCCGGCCTGTTCAAGACCGAACGCCTGGAGGAGTTCCCGGGCAGCACCG
TAGACCTACCCCCCGCGCCTCCGCTCCCTCCTCTGCCGCCGCCCCCAGGCCCCCCACCCCCTTACCATGC
CCATGCGCACCTTCACCACCCGGAGCTCGGGCCCCACGCCCAGCAGCTGGCCTTGCCCCAGGCCACCCTG
GACGACGACGGGGAGATGGACGGCATCGGGGGCAAGCATTGCTGCCGCTGGATCGACTGCAGCGCCCTGT
ACGACCAGCAGGAGGAGCTCGTGCGGCACATCGAGAAGGTCCACATCGACCAGCGCAAAGGGGAGGACTT
CACTTGCTTCTGGGCCGGTTGCCCTCGAAGATACAAGCCCTTCAACGCCCGCTATAAACTGCTGATCCAC
ATGAGAGTCCACTCTGGGGAGAAGCCCAACAAGTGTACGTTTGAAGGTTGCGAGAAGGCCTTTTCAAGGC
TTGAAAATCTCAAGATCCACTTGCGGAGCCACACAGGCGAGAAGCCGTATTTGTGCCAGCATCCGGGTTG
TCAGAAGGCCTTCAGTAACTCCAGTGACCGCGCCAAACACCAGCGGACGCATCTGGACACCAAACCTTAT
GCTTGTCAAATTCCAGGATGTACCAAACGCTACACAGACCCAAGTTCCCTAAGAAAGCATGTGAAGGCAC
ATTCTTCCAAAGAGCAACAAGCAAGGAAAAAGTTGCGGTCCAGCACAGAGCTCCATCCAGACCTGCTCAC
AGATTGCCTCACCGTGCAGTCCCTGCAGCCGGCCACTTCCCCTAGAGATGCTGCTGCTGAAGGGACCGTG
GGACGCTCCCCTGGACCCGGGCCTGACCTCTATTCAGCTCCCATTTTCTCCAGCAATTATTCAAGCCGAA
GTGGAACAGCTGCTGGGGCCGTACCACCCCCACATCCTGTCAGTCACCCTTCTCCAGGACATAATGTACA
GGGGAGCCCTCACAACCCCTCCTCCCAGTTACCTCCACTCACAGCTGTGGACGCAGGAGCTGAGAGGTTT
GCACCTTCTGCTCCATCTCCTCACCACATCAGCCCCCGGAGAGTTCCAGCTCCTTCTTCAATACTGCAAA
GAACACAGCCTCCCTATACCCAGCAGCCATCAGGTTCACACCTGAAGTCCTATCAGCCAGAAACAAACTC
TTCTTTTCAACCAAATGGTATCCATGTCCATGGATTTTATGGGCAGCTGCAGAAGTTCTGTCCCCCACAC
TACCCCGATTCCCAGAGAATTGTGCCGCCTGTCAGCTCCTGCAGTGTGGTGCCTTCGTTTGAGGACTGCC
TAGTCCCTACATCCATGGGCCAGGCCAGTTTTGATGTTTTCCACAGAGCCTTCTCGACTCACTCGGGCAT
TACAGTGTATGATTTACCTTCAAGTTCCTCGAGCCTCTTTGGGGAGTCTCTCCGCAGCGGGGCTGAAGAT
GCTACCTTCTTGCAGATCAGCACCGTGGACCGCTGTCCTAGCCAGCTCTCCTCTGTCTACACCGAAGGCT
AGTAATGAACTAGTCCGTAACTTGAAAGTATTTCGATTTCTTGGCTTTATATATCTTGTGGAAAGGACGA
GAGCTACAATTTGATGTTCATTACACGCGTTAAGTCGACAATCAACCTCTGGATTACAAAATTTGTGAAA
GATTGACTGGTATTCTTAACTATGTTGCTCCTTTTACGCTATGTGGATACGCTGCTTTAATGCCTTTGTA
TCATGCTATTGCTTCCCGTATGGCTTTCATTTTCTCCTCCTTGTATAAATCCTGGTTGCTGTCTCTTTAT
GAGGAGTTGTGGCCCGTTGTCAGGCAACGTGGCGTGGTGTGCACTGTGTTTGCTGACGCAACCCCCACTG
GTTGGGGCATTGCCACCACCTGTCAGCTCCTTTCCGGGACTTTCGCTTTCCCCCTCCCTATTGCCACGGC
GGAACTCATCGCCGCCTGCCTTGCCCGCTGCTGGACAGGGGCTCGGCTGTTGGGCACTGACAATTCCGTG
GTGTTGTCGGGGAAATCATCGTCCTTTCCTTGGCTGCTCGCCTGTGTTGCCACCTGGATTCTGCGCGGGA
CGTCCTTCTGCTACGTCCCTTCGGCCCTCAATCCAGCGGACCTTCCTTCCCGCGGCCTGCTGCCGGCTCT
GCGGCCTCTTCCGCGTCTTCGCCTTCGCCCTCAGACGAGTCGGATCTCCCTTTGGGCCGCCTCCCCGCGT
CGACTTTAAGACCAATGACTTACAAGGCAGCTGTAGATCTTAGCCACTTTTTAAAAGAAAAGGGGGGACT
GGAAGGGCTAATTCACTCCCAACGAAGACAAGATCTGCTTTTTGCTTGTACTGGGTCTCTCTGGTTAGAC
CAGATCTGAGCCTGGGAGCTCTCTGGCTAACTAGGGAACCCACTGCTTAAGCCTCAATAAAGCTTGCCTT
GAGTGCTTCAAGTAGTGTGTGCCCGTCTGTTGTGTGACTCTGGTAACTAGAGATCCCTCAGACCCTTTTA
GTCAGTGTGGAAAATCTCTAGCAGTACGTATAGTAGTTCATGTCATCTTATTATTCAGTATTTATAACTT
GCAAAGAAATGAATATCAGAGAGTGAGAGGAACTTGTTTATTGCAGCTTATAATGGTTACAAATAAAGCA
ATAGCATCACAAATTTCACAAATAAAGCATTTTTTTCACTGCATTCTAGTTGTGGTTTGTCCAAACTCAT
CAATGTATCTTATCATGTCTGGCTCTAGCTATCCCGCCCCTAACTCCGCCCATCCCGCCCCTAACTCCGC
CCAGTTCCGCCCATTCTCCGCCCCATGGCTGACTAATTTTTTTTATTTATGCAGAGGCCGAGGCCGCCTC
GGCCTCTGAGCTATTCCAGAAGTAGTGAGGAGGCTTTTTTGGAGGCCTAGGGACGTACCCAATTCGCCCT
ATAGTGAGTCGTATTACGCGCGCTCACTGGCCGTCGTTTTACAACGTCGTGACTGGGAAAACCCTGGCGT
TACCCAACTTAATCGCCTTGCAGCACATCCCCCTTTCGCCAGCTGGCGTAATAGCGAAGAGGCCCGCACC
GATCGCCCTTCCCAACAGTTGCGCAGCCTGAATGGCGAATGGG
[124 nt withheld, positions 8024-8147]
C
[91 nt withheld, positions 8149-8239]
A
[49 nt withheld, positions 8241-8289]
CCTTTGACGTTGGAGTCCACGTTCTTT
[37 nt withheld, positions 8317-8353]
ACCCTATCTCGGTCTATTCTTTTGATTTATAAGGGATTTTGCCGATTTCGGCCTATTGGTTAAAAAATGA
GCTGATTTAACAAAAATTTAACGCGAATTTTAACAAAATATTAACGCTTACAATTTAGGTGGCACTTTTC
GGGGAAATGTGCGCGGAACCCCTATTTGTTTATTTTTCTAAATACATTCAAATATGTATCCGCTCATGAG
ACAATAACCCTGATAAATGCTTCAATAATATTGAAAAAGGAAGAGTATGAGTATTCAACATTTCCGTGTC
GCCCTTATTCCCTTTTTTGCGGCATTTTGCCTTCCTGTTTTTGCTCACCCAGAAACGCTGGTGAAAGTAA
AAGATGCTGAAGATCAGTTGGGTGCACGAGTGGGTTACATCGAACTGGATCTCAACAGCGGTAAGATCCT
TGAGAGTTTTCGCCCCGAAGAACGTTTTCCAATGATGAGCACTTTTAAAGTTCTGCTATGTGGCGCGGTA
TTATCCCGTATTGACGCCGGGCAAGAGCAACTCGGTCGCCGCATACACTATTCTCAGAATGACTTGGTTG
AGTACTCACCAGTCACAGAAAAGCATCTTACGGATGGCATGACAGTAAGAGAATTATGCAGTGCTGCCAT
AACCATGAGTGATAACACTGCGGCCAACTTACTTCTGACAACGATCGGAGGACCGAAGGAGCTAACCGCT
TTTTTGCACAACATGGGGGATCATGTAACTCGCCTTGATCGTTGGGAACCGGAGCTGAATGAAGCCATAC
CAAACGACGAGCGTGACACCACGATGCCTGTAGCAATGGCAACAACGTTGCGCAAACTATTAACTGGCGA
ACTACTTACTCTAGCTTCCCGGCAACAATTAATAGACTGGATGGAGGCGGATAAAGTTGCAGGACCACTT
CTGCGCTCGGCCCTTCCGGCTGGCTGGTTTATTGCTGATAAATCTGGAGCCGGTGAGCGTGGGTCTCGCG
GTATCATTGCAGCACTGGGGCCAGATGGTAAGCCCTCCCGTATCGTAGTTATCTACACGACGGGGAGTCA
GGCAACTATGGATGAACGAAATAGACAGATCGCTGAGATAGGTGCCTCACTGATTAAGCATTGGTAACTG
TCAGACCAAGTTTACTCATATATACTTTAGATTGATTTAAAACTTCATTTTTAATTTAAAAGGATCTAGG
TGAAGATCCTTTTTGATAATCTCATGACCAAAATCCCTTAACGTGAGTTTTCGTTCCACTGAGCGTCAGA
CCCCGTAGAAAAGATCAAAGGATCTTCTTGAGATCCTTTTTTTCTGCGCGTAATCTGCTGCTTGCAAACA
AAAAAACCACCGCTACCAGCGGTGGTTTGTTTGCCGGATCAAGAGCTACCAACTCTTTTTCCGAAGGTAA
CTGGCTTCAGCAGAGCGCAGATACCAAATACTGTTCTTCTAGTGTAGCCGTAGTTAGGCCACCACTTCAA
GAACTCTGTAGCACCGCCTACATACCTCGCTCTGCTAATCCTGTTACCAGTGGCTGCTGCCAGTGGCGAT
AAGTCGTGTCTTACCGGGTTGGACTCAAGACGATAGTTACCGGATAAGGCGCAGCGGTCGGGCTGAACGG
GGGGTTCGTGCACACAGCCCAGCTTGGAGCGAACGACCTACACCGAACTGAGATACCTACAGCGTGAGCT
ATGAGAAAGCGCCACGCTTCCCGAAGGGAGAAAGGCGGACAGGTATCCGGTAAGCGGCAGGGTCGGAACA
GGAGAGCGCACGAGGGAGCTTCCAGGGGGAAACGCCTGGTATCTTTATAGTCCTGTCGGGTTTCGCCACC
TCTGACTTGAGCGTCGATTTTTGTGATGCTCGTCAGGGGGGCGGAGCCTATGGAAAAACGCCAGCAACGC
GGCCTTTTTACGGTTCCTGGCCTTTTGCTGGCCTTTTGCTCACATGTTCTTTCCTGCGTTATCCCCTGAT
TCTGTGGATAACCGTATTACCGCCTTTGAGTGAGCTGATACCGCTCGCCGCAGCCGAACGACCGAGCGCA
GCGAGTCAGTGAGCGAGGAAGCGGAAGAGCGCCCAATACGCAAACCGCCTCTCCCCGCGCGTTGGCCGAT
TCATTAATGCAGCTGGCACGACAGGTTTCCCGACTGGAAAGCGGGCAGTGAGCGCAACGCAATTAATGTG
AGTTAGCTCACTCATTAGGCACCCCAGGCTTTACACTTTATGCTTCCGGCTCGTATGTTGTGTGGAATTG
TGAGCGGATAACAATTTCACACAGGAAACAGCTATGACCATGATTACGCCAAGCGCGCAATTAACCCTCA
CTAAAGGGAACAAAAGCTGGAGCTGCAAGC
