>Addgene plasmid #143616 | TFORF2783 | depositor partial sequence | sequence record 282978 | Insert
ACCGCCACCATGATGGTTCAGCGACTGGGACTCATTTCACCTCCAGCAAGCCAGGTCTCTACAGCATGCA
ACCAGATCAGTCCTAGCTTACAGAGGGCAATGAATGCAGCCAACCTGAATATACCTCCTTCAGATACCAG
GTCCCTTATTTCGCGTGAGTCTTTGGCGTCCACGACCTTGAGTCTGACGGAAAGTCAGTCGGCCTCAAGC
ATGAAGCAGGAGTGGTCCCAGGGCTACAGGGCCCTCCCTTCGCTCTCCAACCACGGCTCTCAGAATGGCC
TTGATCTAGGGGATCTCCTTAGCCTTCCTCCCGGGACATCCATGTCCAGCAATAGTGTCTCTAACTCATT
ACCATCCTACCTTTTTGGCACGGAAAGTAGCCACTCTCCTTACCCTAGTCCTCGGCACTCATCCACCAGG
TCCCACTCGGCCCGCTCCAAGAAGAGAGCGCTGTCCTTGTCCCCGCTGTCCGATGGCATCGGGATAGATT
TCAATACCATCATCCGCACGTCGCCCACGTCCTTGGTGGCCTACATCAACGGGTCGAGGGCTTCGCCGGC
CAACCTGTCCCCGCAGCCGGAGGTCTACGGGCATTTCCTGGGCGTGCGCGGCAGCTGCATTCCCCAGCCG
CGCCCGGTGCCCGGCAGCCAGAAGGGCGTGCTGGTGGCCCCTGGAGGCCTGGCGCTGCCGGCCTACGGCG
AGGACGGGGCCCTGGAGCACGAGCGCATGCAACAGCTGGAGCACGGCGGCCTGCAGCCAGGCCTGGTCAA
CCACATGGTGGTGCAGCATGGCCTGCCGGGCCCCGACAGCCAGTCGGCCGGCCTGTTCAAGACCGAACGC
CTGGAGGAGTTCCCGGGCAGCACCGTAGACCTACCCCCCGCGCCTCCGCTCCCTCCTCTGCCGCCGCCCC
CAGGCCCCCCACCCCCTTACCATGCCCATGCGCACCTTCACCACCCGGAGCTCGGGCCCCACGCCCAGCA
GCTGGCCTTGCCCCAGGCCACCCTGGACGACGACGGGGAGATGGACGGCATCGGGGGCAAGCATTGCTGC
CGCTGGATCGACTGCAGCGCCCTGTACGACCAGCAGGAGGAGCTCGTGCGGCACATCGAGAAGGTCCACA
TCGACCAGCGCAAAGGGGAGGACTTCACTTGCTTCTGGGCCGGTTGCCCTCGAAGATACAAGCCCTTCAA
CGCCCGCTATAAACTGCTGATCCACATGAGAGTCCACTCTGGGGAGAAGCCCAACAAGTGTACGTTTGAA
GGTTGCGAGAAGGCCTTTTCAAGGCTTGAAAATCTCAAGATCCACTTGCGGAGCCACACAGGCGAGAAGC
CGTATTTGTGCCAGCATCCGGGTTGTCAGAAGGCCTTCAGTAACTCCAGTGACCGCGCCAAACACCAGCG
GACGCATCTGGACACCAAACCTTATGCTTGTCAAATTCCAGGATGTACCAAACGCTACACAGACCCAAGT
TCCCTAAGAAAGCATGTGAAGGCACATTCTTCCAAAGAGCAACAAGCAAGGAAAAAGTTGCGGTCCAGCA
CAGAGCTCCATCCAGACCTGCTCACAGATTGCCTCACCGTGCAGTCCCTGCAGCCGGCCACTTCCCCTAG
AGATGCTGCTGCTGAAGGGACCGTGGGACGCTCCCCTGGACCCGGGCCTGACCTCTATTCAGCTCCCATT
TTCTCCAGCAATTATTCAAGCCGAAGTGGAACAGCTGCTGGGGCCGTACCACCCCCACATCCTGTCAGTC
ACCCTTCTCCAGGACATAATGTACAGGGGAGCCCTCACAACCCCTCCTCCCAGTTACCTCCACTCACAGC
TGTGGACGCAGGAGCTGAGAGGTTTGCACCTTCTGCTCCATCTCCTCACCACATCAGCCCCCGGAGAGTT
CCAGCTCCTTCTTCAATACTGCAAAGAACACAGCCTCCCTATACCCAGCAGCCATCAGGTTCACACCTGA
AGTCCTATCAGCCAGAAACAAACTCTTCTTTTCAACCAAATGGTATCCATGTCCATGGATTTTATGGGCA
GCTGCAGAAGTTCTGTCCCCCACACTACCCCGATTCCCAGAGAATTGTGCCGCCTGTCAGCTCCTGCAGT
GTGGTGCCTTCGTTTGAGGACTGCCTAGTCCCTACATCCATGGGCCAGGCCAGTTTTGATGTTTTCCACA
GAGCCTTCTCGACTCACTCGGGCATTACAGTGTATGATTTACCTTCAAGTTCCTCGAGCCTCTTTGGGGA
GTCTCTCCGCAGCGGGGCTGAAGATGCTACCTTCTTGCAGATCAGCACCGTGGACCGCTGTCCTAGCCAG
CTCTCCTCTGTCTACACCGAAGGCTAGTAATGAACTAGTCCGTAACTTGAAAGTATTTCGATTTCTTGGC
TTTATATATCTTGTGGAAAGGACGAGAGCTACAATTTGATGTTCATTAC
