>Addgene plasmid #143616 | TFORF2783 | depositor partial sequence | sequence record 282979 | Barcode
GAGCTACAATTTGATGTTCATTAC
